>Addgene plasmid #241259 | Sc rev7-pRS405/GAL | addgene full sequence | sequence record 482061 | Addgene NGS Result
TTTCCTGCGTTATCCCCTGATTCTGTGGATAACCGTATTACCGCCTTTGAGTGAGCTGATACCGCTCGCC
GCAGCCGAACGACCGAGCGCAGCGAGTCAGTGAGCGAGGAAGCGGAAGAGCGCCCAATACGCAAACCGCC
TCTCCCCGCGCGTTGGCCGATTCATTAATGCAGCTGGCACGACAGGTTTCCCGACTGGAAAGCGGGCAGT
GAGCGCAACGCAATTAATGTGAGTTAGCTCACTCATTAGGCACCCCAGGCTTTACACTTTATGCTTCCGG
CTCGTATGTTGTGTGGAATTGTGAGCGGATAACAATTTCACACAGGAAACAGCTATGACCATGATTACGC
CAAGCGCGCAATTAACCCTCACTAAAGGGAACAAAAGCTGGAGCTCCACCGCGGTGGCGGCCGCTCAGCA
GATCCTGTCAATGTTGGTCAAGTTAAGGACATTCACGGACGCATCCCAGAAATGCTGTGATTATACGCAA
CGATATTTTGCTTAATTTTATTTTCCTGTTTTATTTTTTATTAGTGGTTTACAGATACCCTATATTTTAT
TTAGTTTTTATACTTAGAGACATTTAATTTTAATTCCATTCTTCAAATTTCATTTTTGCACTTAAAACAA
AGATCCAAAAATGCTCTCGCCCTCTTCATATTGAGAATACACTCCATTCAAAATTTTGTCGTCACCGCTG
ATTAATTTTTCACTAAACTGATGAATAATCAAAGGCCCCACGTCAGAACCGACTAAAGAAGTGAGTTTTA
TTTTAGGAGGTTGAAAACCATTATTGTCTGGTAAATTTTCATCTTCTTGACATTTAACCCAGTTTGAATC
CCTTTCAATTTCTGCTTTTTCCTCCAAACTATCGACCCTCCTGTTTCTGTCCAACTTATGTCCTAGTTCC
AATTCGATCGCATTAATAACTGCTTCAAATGTTATTGTGTCATCGTTGACTTTAGGTAATTTCTCCAAAT
GCATAATCAAACTATTTAAGGAAGATCGGAATTCGTCGAACACTTCAGTTTCCGTAATGATCTGATCGTC
TTTATCCACATGTTGTAATTCACTAAAATCTAAAACGTATTTTTCAATGCATAAATCGTTCTTTTTATTA
ATAATGCAGATGGAAAATCTGTAAACGTGCGTTAATTTAGAAAGAACATCCAGTATAAGTTCTTCTATAT
AGTCAATTAAAGCAGGATGCCTATTAATGGGAACGAACTGCGGCAAGTTGAATGACTGGTAAGTAGTGTA
GTCGAATGACTGAGGTGGGTATACATTTCTATAAAATAAAATCAAATTAATGTAGCATTTTAAGTATACC
CTCAGCCACTTCTCTACCCATCTATTCATATGACTAGTGGATCCGGGGTTTTTTCTCCTTGACGTTAAAG
TATAGAGGTATATTAACAATTTTTTGTTGATACTTTTATTACATTTGAATAAGAAGTAATACAAACCGAA
AATGTTGAAAGTATTAGTTAAAGTGGTTATGCAGTTTTTGCATTTATATATCTGTTAATAGATCAAAAAT
CATCGCTTCGCTGATTAATTACCCCAGAAATAAGGCTAAAAAACTAATCGCATTATCATCCTATGGTTGT
TAATTTGATTCGTTCATTTGAAGGTTTGTGGGGCCAGGTTACTGCCAATTTTTCCTCTTCATAACCATAA
AAGCTAGTATTGTAGAATCTTTATTGTTCGGAGCAGTGCGGCGCGAGGCACATCTGCGTTTCAGGAACGC
GACCGGTGAAGACGAGGACGCACGGAGGAGAGTCTTCCTTCGGAGGGCTGTCACCCGCTCGGCGGCTTCT
AATCCGTACTTCAATATAGCAATGAGCAGTTAAGCGTATTACTGAAAGTTCCAAAGAGAAGGTTTTTTTA
GGCTAAGATAATGGGGCTCTTTACATTTCCACAACATATAAGTAAGATTAGATATGGATATGTATATGGA
TATGTATATGGTGGTAATGCCATGTAATATGATTATTAAACTTCTTTGCGTCCATCCAAAAAAAAAGTAA
GAATTTTTGAAAATTCAAGGAATTCGATATCAAGCTTATCGATACCGTCGACCTCGAGGGGGGGCCCGGT
ACCCAATTCGCCCTATAGTGAGTCGTATTACGCGCGCTCACTGGCCGTCGTTTTACAACGTCGTGACTGG
GAAAACCCTGGCGTTACCCAACTTAATCGCCTTGCAGCACATCCCCCTTTCGCCAGCTGGCGTAATAGCG
AAGAGGCCCGCACCGATCGCCCTTCCCAACAGTTGCGCAGCCTGAATGGCGAATGG
[124 nt withheld, positions 2297-2420]
C
[91 nt withheld, positions 2422-2512]
A
[49 nt withheld, positions 2514-2562]
CCTTTGACGTTGGAGTCCACGTTCTTT
[37 nt withheld, positions 2590-2626]
ACCCTATCTCGGTCTATTCTTTTGATTTATAAGGGATTTTGCCGATTTCGGCCTATTGGTTAAAAAATGA
GCTGATTTAACAAAAATTTAACGCGAATTTTAACAAAATATTAACGCTTACAATTTCCTGATGCGGTATT
TTCTCCTTACGCATCTGTGCGGTATTTCACACCGCATATCGACCGGTCGAGGAGAACTTCTAGTATATCT
ACATACCTAATATTATTGCCTTATTAAAAATGGAATCCCAACAATTACATCAAAATCCACATTCTCTTCA
AAATCAATTGTCCTGTACTTCCTTGTTCATGTGTGTTCAAAAACGTTATATTTATAGGATAATTATACTC
TATTTCTCAACAAGTAATTGGTTGTTTGGCCGAGCGGTCTAAGGCGCCTGATTCAAGAAATATCTTGACC
GCAGTTAACTGTGGGAATACTCAGGTATCGTAAGATGCAAGAGTTCGAATCTCTTAGCAACCATTATTTT
TTTCCTCAACATAACGAGAACACACAGGGGCGCTATCGCACAGAATCAAATTCGATGACTGGAAATTTTT
TGTTAATTTCAGAGGTCGCCTGACGCATATACCTTTTTCAACTGAAAAATTGGGAGAAAAAGGAAAGGTG
AGAGCGCCGGAACCGGCTTTTCATATAGAATAGAGAAGCGTTCATGACTAAATGCTTGCATCACAATACT
TGAAGTTGACAATATTATTTAAGGACCTATTGTTTTTTCCAATAGGTGGTTAGCAATCGTCTTACTTTCT
AACTTTTCTTACCTTTTACATTTCAGCAATATATATATATATATTTCAAGGATATACCATTCTAATGTCT
GCCCCTAAGAAGATCGTCGTTTTGCCAGGTGACCACGTTGGTCAAGAAATCACAGCCGAAGCCATTAAGG
TTCTTAAAGCTATTTCTGATGTTCGTTCCAATGTCAAGTTCGATTTCGAAAATCATTTAATTGGTGGTGC
TGCTATCGATGCTACAGGTGTTCCACTTCCAGATGAGGCGCTGGAAGCCTCCAAGAAGGCTGATGCCGTT
TTGTTAGGTGCTGTGGGTGGTCCTAAATGGGGTACCGGTAGTGTTAGACCTGAACAAGGTTTACTAAAAA
TCCGTAAAGAACTTCAATTGTACGCCAACTTAAGACCATGTAACTTTGCATCCGACTCTCTTTTAGACTT
ATCTCCAATCAAGCCACAATTTGCTAAAGGTACTGACTTCGTTGTTGTCAGAGAATTAGTGGGAGGTATT
TACTTTGGTAAGAGAAAGGAAGACGATGGTGATGGTGTCGCTTGGGATAGTGAACAATACACCGTTCCAG
AAGTGCAAAGAATCACAAGAATGGCCGCTTTCATGGCCCTACAACATGAGCCACCATTGCCTATTTGGTC
CTTGGATAAAGCTAATGTTTTGGCCTCTTCAAGATTATGGAGAAAAACTGTGGAGGAAACCATCAAGAAC
GAATTCCCTACATTGAAGGTTCAACATCAATTGATTGATTCTGCCGCCATGATCCTAGTTAAGAACCCAA
CCCACCTAAATGGTATTATAATCACCAGCAACATGTTTGGTGATATCATCTCCGATGAAGCCTCCGTTAT
CCCAGGTTCCTTGGGTTTGTTGCCATCTGCGTCCTTGGCCTCTTTGCCAGACAAGAACACCGCATTTGGT
TTGTACGAACCATGCCACGGTTCTGCTCCAGATTTGCCAAAGAATAAGGTCAACCCTATCGCCACTATCT
TGTCTGCTGCAATGATGTTGAAATTGTCATTGAACTTGCCTGAAGAAGGTAAGGCCATTGAAGATGCAGT
TAAAAAGGTTTTGGATGCAGGTATCAGAACTGGTGATTTAGGTGGTTCCAACAGTACCACCGAAGTCGGT
GATGCTGTCGCCGAAGAAGTTAAGAAAATCCTTGCTTAAAAAGATTCTCTTTTTTTATGATATTTGTACA
TAAACTTTATAAATGAAATTCATAATAGAAACGACACGAAATTACAAAATGGAATATGTTCATAGGGTAG
ACGAAACTATATACGCAATCTACATACATTTATCAAGAAGGAGAAAAAGGAGGATGTAAAGGAATACAGG
TAAGCAAATTGATACTAATGGCTCAACGTGATAAGGAAAAAGAATTGCACTTTAACATTAATATTGACAA
GGAGGAGGGCACCACACAAAAAGTTAGGTGTAACAGAAAATCATGAAACTATGATTCCTAATTTATATAT
TGGAGGATTTTCTCTAAAAAAAAAAAAATACAACAAATAAAAAACACTCAATGACCTGACCATTTGATGG
AGTTTAAGTCAATACCTTCTTGAACCATTTCCCATAATGGTGAAAGTTCCCTCAAGAATTTTACTCTGTC
AGAAACGGCCTTAACGACGTAGTCGATATGGTGCACTCTCAGTACAATCTGCTCTGATGCCGCATAGTTA
AGCCAGCCCCGACACCCGCCAACACCCGCTGACGCGCCCTGACGGGCTTGTCTGCTCCCGGCATCCGCTT
ACAGACAAGCTGTGACCGTCTCCGGGAGCTGCATGTGTCAGAGGTTTTCACCGTCATCACCGAAACGCGC
GAGACGAAAGGGCCTCGTGATACGCCTATTTTTATAGGTTAATGTCATGATAATAATGGTTTCTTAGACG
TCAGGTGGCACTTTTCGGGGAAATGTGCGCGGAACCCCTATTTGTTTATTTTTCTAAATACATTCAAATA
TGTATCCGCTCATGAGACAATAACCCTGATAAATGCTTCAATAATATTGAAAAAGGAAGAGTATGAGTAT
TCAACATTTCCGTGTCGCCCTTATTCCCTTTTTTGCGGCATTTTGCCTTCCTGTTTTTGCTCACCCAGAA
ACGCTGGTGAAAGTAAAAGATGCTGAAGATCAGTTGGGTGCACGAGTGGGTTACATCGAACTGGATCTCA
ACAGCGGTAAGATCCTTGAGAGTTTTCGCCCCGAAGAACGTTTTCCAATGATGAGCACTTTTAAAGTTCT
GCTATGTGGCGCGGTATTATCCCGTATTGACGCCGGGCAAGAGCAACTCGGTCGCCGCATACACTATTCT
CAGAATGACTTGGTTGAGTACTCACCAGTCACAGAAAAGCATCTTACGGATGGCATGACAGTAAGAGAAT
TATGCAGTGCTGCCATAACCATGAGTGATAACACTGCGGCCAACTTACTTCTGACAACGATCGGAGGACC
GAAGGAGCTAACCGCTTTTTTGCACAACATGGGGGATCATGTAACTCGCCTTGATCGTTGGGAACCGGAG
CTGAATGAAGCCATACCAAACGACGAGCGTGACACCACGATGCCTGTAGCAATGGCAACAACGTTGCGCA
AACTATTAACTGGCGAACTACTTACTCTAGCTTCCCGGCAACAATTAATAGACTGGATGGAGGCGGATAA
AGTTGCAGGACCACTTCTGCGCTCGGCCCTTCCGGCTGGCTGGTTTATTGCTGATAAATCTGGAGCCGGT
GAGCGTGGGTCTCGCGGTATCATTGCAGCACTGGGGCCAGATGGTAAGCCCTCCCGTATCGTAGTTATCT
ACACGACGGGGAGTCAGGCAACTATGGATGAACGAAATAGACAGATCGCTGAGATAGGTGCCTCACTGAT
TAAGCATTGGTAACTGTCAGACCAAGTTTACTCATATATACTTTAGATTGATTTAAAACTTCATTTTTAA
TTTAAAAGGATCTAGGTGAAGATCCTTTTTGATAATCTCATGACCAAAATCCCTTAACGTGAGTTTTCGT
TCCACTGAGCGTCAGACCCCGTAGAAAAGATCAAAGGATCTTCTTGAGATCCTTTTTTTCTGCGCGTAAT
CTGCTGCTTGCAAACAAAAAAACCACCGCTACCAGCGGTGGTTTGTTTGCCGGATCAAGAGCTACCAACT
CTTTTTCCGAAGGTAACTGGCTTCAGCAGAGCGCAGATACCAAATACTGTTCTTCTAGTGTAGCCGTAGT
TAGGCCACCACTTCAAGAACTCTGTAGCACCGCCTACATACCTCGCTCTGCTAATCCTGTTACCAGTGGC
TGCTGCCAGTGGCGATAAGTCGTGTCTTACCGGGTTGGACTCAAGACGATAGTTACCGGATAAGGCGCAG
CGGTCGGGCTGAACGGGGGGTTCGTGCACACAGCCCAGCTTGGAGCGAACGACCTACACCGAACTGAGAT
ACCTACAGCGTGAGCTATGAGAAAGCGCCACGCTTCCCGAAGGGAGAAAGGCGGACAGGTATCCGGTAAG
CGGCAGGGTCGGAACAGGAGAGCGCACGAGGGAGCTTCCAGGGGGAAACGCCTGGTATCTTTATAGTCCT
GTCGGGTTTCGCCACCTCTGACTTGAGCGTCGATTTTTGTGATGCTCGTCAGGGGGGCGGAGCCTATGGA
AAAACGCCAGCAACGCGGCCTTTTTACGGTTCCTGGCCTTTTGCTGGCCTTTTGCTCACATGTTC
Features (pLannotate 1.2.2; 22 found; start..end, strand, type, name):
    120..212     +  CDS            lacI (fragment): lac repressor; lacI; The lac repressor binds to the lac operator to inhibit transcription in E. coli. This inhibition can be relieved by adding lactose or isopropyl-β-D-thiogalactopyranoside (IPTG).
    225..246     +  protein_bind   CAP binding site: CAP binding activates transcription in the presence of cAMP. E. coli catabolite activator protein
    261..291     +  promoter       lac promoter: promoter for the E. coli lac operon
    299..315     +  protein_bind   lac operator: The lac repressor binds to the lac operator to inhibit transcription in E. coli. This inhibition can be relieved by adding lactose or isopropyl-β-D-thiogalactopyranoside (IPTG). lac repressor encoded by lacI
    360..378     +  promoter       T3 promoter: promoter for bacteriophage T3 RNA polymerase
    391..416     +  misc_feature   MCS (fragment): pBluescript multiple cloning site
    625..1359    -  CDS            REV7: REV7_YEAST - Experimental evidence at protein level: Swiss-Prot protein existence level 1. Required for DNA damage induced mutagenesis. Involved in DNA repair, mitochondrial DNA repair and translesion synthesis. Has a role in the bypass of abasic (AP) sites. From Saccharomyces cerevisiae (strain ATCC 204508 / S288c) (Baker's yeast).
   1378..2042    -  promoter       GAL1,10 promoter: GAL1 and GAL10 genes of S. cerevisiae; divergent inducible promoter, regulated by Gal4
   2048..2103    +  misc_feature   MCS (fragment): pBluescript multiple cloning site
   2112..2130    -  promoter       T7 promoter: promoter for bacteriophage T7 RNA polymerase
   2138..2293    +  CDS            lacZα (fragment): LacZα fragment of β-galactosidase; lacZ fragment
   2297..2725    +  rep_origin     f1 ori (sequence partly withheld): f1 bacteriophage origin of replication; arrow indicates direction of (+) strand synthesis
   2753..2805    -  misc_feature   bom (fragment): basis of mobility region from pBR322
   2836..2913    +  CDS            YO192_YEAST (fragment): Experimental evidence at protein level: Swiss-Prot protein existence level 1. From Saccharomyces cerevisiae (strain ATCC 204508 / S288c) (Baker's yeast).
   3053..3460    +  promoter       LEU2 promoter: S. cerevisiae LEU2
   3461..4555    +  CDS            LEU2: 3-isopropylmalate dehydrogenase, required for leucine biosynthesis; S. cerevisiae LEU2; yeast auxotrophic marker
   4917..5033    -  CDS            NFS1 (fragment): NFS1_YEAST - Also known as SPL1 From Saccharomyces cerevisiae (strain ATCC 204508 / S288c) (Baker's yeast).
   5032..5082    -  misc_feature   bom (fragment): basis of mobility region from pBR322
   5184..5219    -  CDS            rop (fragment): Rop protein, which maintains plasmids at low copy number; rop
   5314..5418    +  promoter       AmpR promoter: bla
   5419..6279    +  CDS            AmpR: β-lactamase; bla; confers resistance to ampicillin, carbenicillin, and related antibiotics
   6450..7038    +  rep_origin     ori: high-copy-number ColE1/pMB1/pBR322/pUC origin of replication
