[The description below was written by a language model from this plasmid's Addgene catalogue record and pLannotate feature annotations shown in this document.]
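Description:
Sc rev7-pRS405/GAL is a yeast integrating expression plasmid built on pRS405/GAL, a pRS405-type backbone fitted with a galactose-inducible promoter cassette. The feature table shows no yeast replication origin or centromere (no 2μ ori or CEN/ARS), consistent with the recorded intent that the plasmid be integrated into the Saccharomyces cerevisiae genome rather than maintained episomally. Selection in yeast relies on the LEU2 auxotrophic marker, expressed from its own promoter, which restores leucine prototrophy in leu2 strains. In E. coli the plasmid is propagated through the high-copy ColE1/pUC-type origin and selected with ampicillin via the β-lactamase gene. An f1 origin, T3 and T7 promoters, and lac promoter/operator and lacZα remnants flanking split fragments of the multiple cloning site are carried over from the pBluescript-derived parent. Small annotated fragments of lacI, rop, bom and neighbouring yeast genes appear to be backbone and LEU2-flanking remnants with no evident functional role.

The payload is the S. cerevisiae REV7 coding sequence, placed directly downstream of the divergent GAL1,10 promoter and in the same orientation. This promoter is regulated by Gal4, so expression is induced by galactose. REV7 encodes a subunit of DNA polymerase zeta, involved in translesion synthesis and damage-induced mutagenesis. No epitope or purification tag and no distinct terminator are annotated. The cloning sites used are not recorded. The stated purpose is over-expression of Rev7 in yeast from an integrated copy.
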