Addgene plasmid #241259: Sc rev7-pRS405/GAL
Purpose: Over-express Sc rev7 (Sc Pol zeta subunit) in yeast (integrated)
Depositing lab: Michael O'Donnell. Depositing organization: Rockefeller University.
Backbone
  Vector backbone: pRS405/GAL
  Vector type: Yeast Expression
Growth in bacteria
  Bacterial resistance: Ampicillin, 100 μg/mL
  Growth temperature: 37°C
  Growth strain: DH5alpha
  Copy number: High Copy
Gene/Insert
  Gene/Insert name: rev7
  Species: S. cerevisiae (budding yeast)
  Entrez Gene: REV7
  Cloning method: Restriction Enzyme; 5′ cloning site Unknown (unknown if destroyed)
Terms and licenses: Academic/Nonprofit Terms; Industry Terms: Not Available to Industry
How to cite: Sc rev7-pRS405/GAL was a gift from Michael O'Donnell (Addgene plasmid # 241259 ; http://n2t.net/addgene:241259 ; RRID:Addgene_241259)
